>Addgene plasmid #125150 | pSTAP-seq_human-4xUAS | depositor full sequence | sequence record 240528 | pSTAP-seq_human-4xUAS sequence 4575 bps
GGCCTAACTGGCCGGTACCTGAGCTCGCTAGCCTCGAGGATATCAAACAAGTTTGTACAAAAAAGCAGGC
TTCCGGGAGTACTGTCCTCCGAGCGGAGTACTGTCCTCCGAGCGGGAAGCTTGCATGCCTGCAGGTCGGA
GTACTGTCCTCCGAGCGGAGTACTGTCCTCCGAGGACCCAGCTTTCTTGTACAAAGTGGTAGATCTTAGA
GCATGCACCGGTGATATCCGGCCGCATTAGGCACCCCAGGCTTTACACTTTATGCTTCCGGCTCGTATAA
TGTGTGGATTTTGAGTTAGGATCCGTCGAGATTTTCAGGAGCTAAGGAAGCTAAAATGGAGAAAAAAATC
ACTGGATATACCACCGTTGATATATCCCAATGGCATCGTAAAGAACATTTTGAGGCATTTCAGTCAGTTG
CTCAATGTACCTATAACCAGACCGTTCAGCTGGATATTACGGCCTTTTTAAAGACCGTAAAGAAAAATAA
GCACAAGTTTTATCCGGCCTTTATTCACATTCTTGCCCGCCTGATGAATGCTCATCCGGAATTCCGTATG
GCAATGAAAGACGGTGAGCTGGTGATATGGGATAGTGTTCACCCTTGTTACACCGTTTTCCATGAGCAAA
CTGAAACGTTTTCATCGCTCTGGAGTGAATACCACGACGATTTCCGGCAGTTTCTACACATATATTCGCA
AGATGTGGCGTGTTACGGTGAAAACCTGGCCTATTTCCCTAAAGGGTTTATTGAGAATATGTTTTTCGTC
TCAGCCAATCCCTGGGTGAGTTTCACCAGTTTTGATTTAAACGTGGCCAATATGGACAACTTCTTCGCCC
CCGTTTTCACCATGGGCAAATATTATACGCAAGGCGACAAGGTGCTGATGCCGCTGGCGATTCAGGTTCA
TCATGCCGTTTGTGATGGCTTCCATGTCGGCAGAATGCTTAATGAATTACAACAGTACTGCGATGAGTGG
CAGGGCGGGGCGTAAACGCGTGGATCCGGCTTACTAAAAGCCAGATAACAGTATGCGTATTTGCGCGCTG
ATTTTTGCGGTATAAGAATATATACTGATATGTATACCCGAAGTATGTCAAAAAGAGGTATGCTATGAAG
CAGCGTATTACAGTGACAGTTGACAGCGACAGCTATCAGTTGCTCAAGGCATATATGATGTCAATATCTC
CGGTCTGGTAAGCACAACCATGCAGAATGAAGCCCGTCGTCTGCGTGCCGAACGCTGGAAAGCGGAAAAT
CAGGAAGGGATGGCTGAGGTCGCCCGGTTTATTGAAATGAACGGCTCTTTTGCTGACGAGAACAGGGGCT
GGTGAAATGCAGTTTAAGGTTTACACCTATAAAAGAGAGAGCCGTTATCGTCTGTTTGTGGATGTACAGA
GTGATATTATTGACACGCCCGGGCGACGGATGGTGATCCCCCTGGCCAGTGCACGTCTGCTGTCAGATAA
AGTCTCCCGTGAACTTTACCCGGTGGTGCATATCGGGGATGAAAGCTGGCGCATGATGACCACCGATATG
GCCAGTGTGCCGGTCTCCGTTATCGGGGAAGAAGTGGCTGATCTCAGCCACCGCGAAAATGACATCAAAA
ACGCCATTAACCTGATGTTCTGGGGAATATAAATGTCAGGCTCCCTTATACACAGCCAGTCTGCAGGATA
TCGTCGACGAATTCGGCCCCTGCAGGGGCATTCCGGTACTGTTGGTAAAGCCACCATGGAAGTAAGTATC
AAGGTTACAAGACAGGTTTAAGGAGACCAATAGAAACTGGGCTTGTCGAGACAGAGAAGACTCTTGCGTT
TCTGATAGGCACCTATTGGTCTTACTGACATCCACTTTGCCTTTCTCTCCACAGCCACTTAAGCATGGCT
AGCAAAGGAGAAGAACTCTTCACTGGAGTTGTCCCAATTCTTGTTGAATTAGATGGTGATGTTAACGGCC
ACAAGTTCTCTGTCAGTGGAGAGGGTGAAGGTGATGCAACATACGGAAAACTTACCCTGAAGTTCATCTG
CACTACTGGCAAACTGCCTGTTCCCTGGCCAACACTAGTCTGATCTAGAGTCGGGGCGGCCGGCCGCTTC
GAGCAGACATGATAAGATACATTGATGAGTTTGGACAAACCACAACTAGAATGCAGTGAAAAAAATGCTT
TATTTGTGAAATTTGTGATGCTATTGCTTTATTTGTAACCATTATAAGCTGCAATAAACAAGTTAACAAC
AACAATTGCATTCATTTTATGTTTCAGGTTCAGGGGGAGGTGTGGGAGGTTTTTTAAAGCAAGTAAAACC
TCTACAAATGTGGTAAAATCGATAAGGATCCGACCGATGCCCTCAAGCTTTGAGAGGGGCCCTGAGAGCC
TTCAACCCAGTCAGCTCCTTCCGGTGGGCGCGGGGCATGACTATCGTCGCCGCACTTATGACTGTCTTCT
TTATCATGCAACTCGTAGGACAGGTGCCGGCAGCGCTCTTCCGCTTCCTCGCTCACTGACTCGCTGCGCT
CGGTCGTTCGGCTGCGGCGAGCGGTATCAGCTCACTCAAAGGCGGTAATACGGTTATCCACAGAATCAGG
GGATAACGCAGGAAAGAACATGTGAGCAAAAGGCCAGCAAAAGGCCAGGAACCGTAAAAAGGCCGCGTTG
CTGGCGTTTTTCCATAGGCTCCGCCCCCCTGACGAGCATCACAAAAATCGACGCTCAAGTCAGAGGTGGC
GAAACCCGACAGGACTATAAAGATACCAGGCGTTTCCCCCTGGAAGCTCCCTCGTGCGCTCTCCTGTTCC
GACCCTGCCGCTTACCGGATACCTGTCCGCCTTTCTCCCTTCGGGAAGCGTGGCGCTTTCTCATAGCTCA
CGCTGTAGGTATCTCAGTTCGGTGTAGGTCGTTCGCTCCAAGCTGGGCTGTGTGCACGAACCCCCCGTTC
AGCCCGACCGCTGCGCCTTATCCGGTAACTATCGTCTTGAGTCCAACCCGGTAAGACACGACTTATCGCC
ACTGGCAGCAGCCACTGGTAACAGGATTAGCAGAGCGAGGTATGTAGGCGGTGCTACAGAGTTCTTGAAG
TGGTGGCCTAACTACGGCTACACTAGAAGAACAGTATTTGGTATCTGCGCTCTGCTGAAGCCAGTTACCT
TCGGAAAAAGAGTTGGTAGCTCTTGATCCGGCAAACAAACCACCGCTGGTAGCGGTGGTTTTTTTGTTTG
CAAGCAGCAGATTACGCGCAGAAAAAAAGGATCTCAAGAAGATCCTTTGATCTTTTCTACGGGGTCTGAC
GCTCAGTGGAACGAAAACTCACGTTAAGGGATTTTGGTCATGAGATTATCAAAAAGGATCTTCACCTAGA
TCCTTTTAAATTAAAAATGAAGTTTTAAATCAATCTAAAGTATATATGAGTAAACTTGGTCTGACAGCGG
CCGCAAATGCTAAACCACTGCAGTGGTTACCAGTGCTTGATCAGTGAGGCACCGATCTCAGCGATCTGCC
TATTTCGTTCGTCCATAGTGGCCTGACTCCCCGTCGTGTAGATCACTACGATTCGTGAGGGCTTACCATC
AGGCCCCAGCGCAGCAATGATGCCGCGAGAGCCGCGTTCACCGGCCCCCGATTTGTCAGCAATGAACCAG
CCAGCAGGGAGGGCCGAGCGAAGAAGTGGTCCTGCTACTTTGTCCGCCTCCATCCAGTCTATGAGCTGCT
GTCGTGATGCTAGAGTAAGAAGTTCGCCAGTGAGTAGTTTCCGAAGAGTTGTGGCCATTGCTACTGGCAT
CGTGGTATCACGCTCGTCGTTCGGTATGGCTTCGTTCAACTCTGGTTCCCAGCGGTCAAGCCGGGTCACA
TGATCACCCATATTATGAAGAAATGCAGTCAGCTCCTTAGGGCCTCCGATCGTTGTCAGAAGTAAGTTGG
CCGCGGTGTTGTCGCTCATGGTAATGGCAGCACTACACAATTCTCTTACCGTCATGCCATCCGTAAGATG
CTTTTCCGTGACCGGCGAGTACTCAACCAAGTCGTTTTGTGAGTAGTGTATACGGCGACCAAGCTGCTCT
TGCCCGGCGTCTATACGGGACAACACCGCGCCACATAGCAGTACTTTGAAAGTGCTCATCATCGGGAATC
GTTCTTCGGGGCGGAAAGACTCAAGGATCTTGCCGCTATTGAGATCCAGTTCGATATAGCCCACTCTTGC
ACCCAGTTGATCTTCAGCATCTTTTACTTTCACCAGCGTTTCGGGGTGTGCAAAAACAGGCAAGCAAAAT
GCCGCAAAGAAGGGAATGAGTGCGACACGAAAATGTTGGATGCTCATACTCGTCCTTTTTCAATATTATT
GAAGCATTTATCAGGGTTACTAGTACGTCTCTCAAGGATAAGTAAGTAATATTAAGGTACGGGAGGTATT
GGACAGGCCGCAATAAAATATCTTTATTTTCATTACATCTGTGTGTTGGTTTTTTGTGTGAATCGATAGT
ACTAACATACGCTCTCCATCAAAACAAAACGAAACAAAACAAACTAGCAAAATAGGCTGTCCCCAGTGCA
AGTGCAGGTGCCAGAACATTTCTCT
Features (pLannotate 1.2.2; 20 found; start..end, strand, type, name):
     47..71      +  protein_bind   attB1: mutant version of attB; recombination site for the Gateway® BP reaction BP Clonase™
     76..115     +  protein_bind   5X UAS (fragment): five tandem copies of the "ScaI site" 17-mer CGGAGTACTGTCCTCCG, an upstream activating sequence (UAS) that efficiently binds yeast Gal4 (Webster et al., 1988; Pfeiffer et al., 2010) GAL4
    117..138     -  misc_feature   MCS (fragment): pUC18/19 multiple cloning site
    137..174     +  protein_bind   5X UAS (fragment): five tandem copies of the "ScaI site" 17-mer CGGAGTACTGTCCTCCG, an upstream activating sequence (UAS) that efficiently binds yeast Gal4 (Webster et al., 1988; Pfeiffer et al., 2010) GAL4
    176..200     -  protein_bind   attB2: mutant version of attB; recombination site for the Gateway® BP reaction BP Clonase™
    252..282     +  promoter       lac UV5 promoter: E. coli lac promoter with an "up" mutation
    306..335     +  promoter       cat promoter (fragment): promoter of the E. coli cat gene encoding chloramphenicol acetyltransferase
    336..995     +  CDS            CmR: chloramphenicol acetyltransferase; cat; confers resistance to chloramphenicol
   1174..1332    +  CDS            ccdA (fragment): CCDA_ECO57 - Also known as H, letA. Experimental evidence at protein level: Swiss-Prot protein existence level 1. Antitoxin component of a type II toxin-antitoxin (TA) system which inhibits the post-segregational killing (PSK) of plasmid-free cells, also referred to as a plasmid addiction system. Binds to and blocks the activity of CcdB; will also remove bound CcdB protein from the CcdB-GyrA complex by forming a CcdA-CcdB complex, a process termed rejuvenation. Functions as a transcriptional corepressor for the ccdAB operon, repression also requires CcdB (By similarity). From Escherichia coli
   1337..1639    +  CDS            ccdB: CCDB_ECOLI - Also known as G, letB, letD. Experimental evidence at protein level: Swiss-Prot protein existence level 1. Toxic component of a type II toxin-antitoxin (TA) system, functioning in plasmid maintainence. Responsible for the post- segregational killing (PSK) of plasmid-free cells, also referred to as a plasmid addiction system. Half-life of over 2 hours. Cell killing by CcdB is accompanied by filamentation, defects in chromosome and plasmid segregation, defects in cell division, formation of anucleate cells, decreased DNA synthesis and plasmid loss. Interferes with the activity of DN
   1742..1874    +  intron         chimeric intron: chimera between introns from human β-globin and immunoglobulin heavy chain genes
   1885..2070    +  CDS            BFPsol (fragment): BFPsol is a fluorescent protein published in 2006, derived from Aequorea victoria.
   2113..2234    -  polyA_signal   SV40 poly(A) signal: SV40 polyadenylation signal
   2257..2325    -  CDS            large T antigen (fragment): large T antigen from SV40 (simian virus 40)
   2373..2489    +  CDS            TcR (fragment): tetracycline efflux protein; tet; confers resistance to tetracycline
   2669..3257    -  rep_origin     ori: high-copy-number ColE1/pMB1/pBR322/pUC origin of replication
   3457..4317    -  CDS            AmpR: β-lactamase confers resistance to ampicillin, carbenicillin, and related antibiotics
   4318..4359    -  promoter       AmpR promoter (fragment): bla
   4422..4470    +  polyA_signal   poly(A) signal: synthetic polyadenylation signal
   4484..4575    +  misc_feature   pause site: RNA polymerase II transcriptional pause signal from the human α2 globin gene
