>Addgene plasmid #125150 | pSTAP-seq_human-4xUAS | addgene full sequence | sequence record 254778 | Addgene NGS Result
CCGGGAGTACTGTCCTCCGAGCGGAGTACTGTCCTCCGAGCGGGAAGCTTGCATGCCTGCAGGTCGGAGT
ACTGTCCTCCGAGCGGAGTACTGTCCTCCGAGGACCCAGCTTTCTTGTACAAAGTGGTAGATCTTAGAGC
ATGCACCGGTGATATCCGGCCGCATTAGGCACCCCAGGCTTTACACTTTATGCTTCCGGCTCGTATAATG
TGTGGATTTTGAGTTAGGATCCGTCGAGATTTTCAGGAGCTAAGGAAGCTAAAATGGAGAAAAAAATCAC
TGGATATACCACCGTTGATATATCCCAATGGCATCGTAAAGAACATTTTGAGGCATTTCAGTCAGTTGCT
CAATGTACCTATAACCAGACCGTTCAGCTGGATATTACGGCCTTTTTAAAGACCGTAAAGAAAAATAAGC
ACAAGTTTTATCCGGCCTTTATTCACATTCTTGCCCGCCTGATGAATGCTCATCCGGAATTCCGTATGGC
AATGAAAGACGGTGAGCTGGTGATATGGGATAGTGTTCACCCTTGTTACACCGTTTTCCATGAGCAAACT
GAAACGTTTTCATCGCTCTGGAGTGAATACCACGACGATTTCCGGCAGTTTCTACACATATATTCGCAAG
ATGTGGCGTGTTACGGTGAAAACCTGGCCTATTTCCCTAAAGGGTTTATTGAGAATATGTTTTTCGTCTC
AGCCAATCCCTGGGTGAGTTTCACCAGTTTTGATTTAAACGTGGCCAATATGGACAACTTCTTCGCCCCC
GTTTTCACCATGGGCAAATATTATACGCAAGGCGACAAGGTGCTGATGCCGCTGGCGATTCAGGTTCATC
ATGCCGTTTGTGATGGCTTCCATGTCGGCAGAATGCTTAATGAATTACAACAGTACTGCGATGAGTGGCA
GGGCGGGGCGTAAACGCGTGGATCCGGCTTACTAAAAGCCAGATAACAGTATGCGTATTTGCGCGCTGAT
TTTTGCGGTATAAGAATATATACTGATATGTATACCCGAAGTATGTCAAAAAGAGGTATGCTATGAAGCA
GCGTATTACAGTGACAGTTGACAGCGACAGCTATCAGTTGCTCAAGGCATATATGATGTCAATATCTCCG
GTCTGGTAAGCACAACCATGCAGAATGAAGCCCGTCGTCTGCGTGCCGAACGCTGGAAAGCGGAAAATCA
GGAAGGGATGGCTGAGGTCGCCCGGTTTATTGAAATGAACGGCTCTTTTGCTGACGAGAACAGGGGCTGG
TGAAATGCAGTTTAAGGTTTACACCTATAAAAGAGAGAGCCGTTATCGTCTGTTTGTGGATGTACAGAGT
GATATTATTGACACGCCCGGGCGACGGATGGTGATCCCCCTGGCCAGTGCACGTCTGCTGTCAGATAAAG
TCTCCCGTGAACTTTACCCGGTGGTGCATATCGGGGATGAAAGCTGGCGCATGATGACCACCGATATGGC
CAGTGTGCCGGTCTCCGTTATCGGGGAAGAAGTGGCTGATCTCAGCCACCGCGAAAATGACATCAAAAAC
GCCATTAACCTGATGTTCTGGGGAATATAAATGTCAGGCTCCCTTATACACAGCCAGTCTGCAGGATATC
GTCGACGAATTCGGCCCCTGCAGGGGCATTCCGGTACTGTTGGTAAAGCCACCATGGAAGTAAGTATCAA
GGTTACAAGACAGGTTTAAGGAGACCAATAGAAACTGGGCTTGTCGAGACAGAGAAGACTCTTGCGTTTC
TGATAGGCACCTATTGGTCTTACTGACATCCACTTTGCCTTTCTCTCCACAGCCACTTAAGCATGGCTAG
CAAAGGAGAAGAACTCTTCACTGGAGTTGTCCCAATTCTTGTTGAATTAGATGGTGATGTTAACGGCCAC
AAGTTCTCTGTCAGTGGAGAGGGTGAAGGTGATGCAACATACGGAAAACTTACCCTGAAGTTCATCTGCA
CTACTGGCAAACTGCCTGTTCCCTGGCCAACACTAGTCTGATCTAGAGTCGGGGCGGCCGGCCGCTTCGA
GCAGACATGATAAGATACATTGATGAGTTTGGACAAACCACAACTAGAATGCAGTGAAAAAAATGCTTTA
TTTGTGAAATTTGTGATGCTATTGCTTTATTTGTAACCATTATAAGCTGCAATAAACAAGTTAACAACAA
CAATTGCATTCATTTTATGTTTCAGGTTCAGGGGGAGGTGTGGGAGGTTTTTTAAAGCAAGTAAAACCTC
TACAAATGTGGTAAAATCGATAAGGATCCGACCGATGCCCTCAAGCTTTGAGAGGGGCCCCCTTCAACCC
AGTCAGCTCCGACGTCTTGGCGCCCCCGCGGGGCATGACTATCGTCGTCGCACTTATGACTGTCTTCTTT
ATCATGCAACTCGTAGGACAGGTGCCGGCAGCGCTCTTCCGCTTCCTCGCTCACTGACTCGCTGCGCTCG
GTCGTTCGGCTGCGGCGAGCGGTATCAGCTCACTCAAAGGCGGTAATACGGTTATCCACAGAATCAGGGG
ATAACGCAGGAAAGAACATGTGAGCAAAAGGCCAGCAAAAGGCCAGGAACCGTAAAAAGGCCGCGTTGCT
GGCGTTTTTCCATAGGCTCCGCCCCCCTGACGAGCATCACAAAAATCGACGCTCAAGTCAGAGGTGGCGA
AACCCGACAGGACTATAAAGATACCAGGCGTTTCCCCCTGGAAGCTCCCTCGTGCGCTCTCCTGTTCCGA
CCCTGCCGCTTACCGGATACCTGTCCGCCTTTCTCCCTTCGGGAAGCGTGGCGCTTTCTCATAGCTCACG
CTGTAGGTATCTCAGTTCGGTGTAGGTCGTTCGCTCCAAGCTGGGCTGTGTGCACGAACCCCCCGTTCAG
CCCGACCGCTGCGCCTTATCCGGTAACTATCGTCTTGAGTCCAACCCGGTAAGACACGACTTATCGCCAC
TGGCAGCAGCCACTGGTAACAGGATTAGCAGAGCGAGGTATGTAGGCGGTGCTACAGAGTTCTTGAAGTG
GTGGCCTAACTACGGCTACACTAGAAGAACAGTATTTGGTATCTGCGCTCTGCTGAAGCCAGTTACCTTC
GGAAAAAGAGTTGGTAGCTCTTGATCCGGCAAACAAACCACCGCTGGTAGCGGTGGTTTTTTTGTTTGCA
AGCAGCAGATTACGCGCAGAAAAAAAGGATCTCAAGAAGATCCTTTGATCTTTTCTACGGGGTCTGACGC
TCAGTGGAACGAAAACTCACGTTAAGGGATTTTGGTCATGAGATTATCAAAAAGGATCTTCACCTAGATC
CTTTTAAATTAAAAATGAAGTTTTAAATCAATCTAAAGTATATATGAGTAAACTTGGTCTGACAGCGGCC
GCAAATGCTAAACCACTGCAGTGGTTACCAGTGCTTGATCAGTGAGGCACCGATCTCAGCGATCTGCCTA
TTTCGTTCGTCCATAGTGGCCTGACTCCCCGTCGTGTAGATCACTACGATTCGTGAGGGCTTACCATCAG
GCCCCAGCGCAGCAATGATGCCGCGAGAGCCGCGTTCACCGGCCCCCGATTTGTCAGCAATGAACCAGCC
AGCAGGGAGGGCCGAGCGAAGAAGTGGTCCTGCTACTTTGTCCGCCTCCATCCAGTCTATGAGCTGCTGT
CGTGATGCTAGAGTAAGAAGTTCGCCAGTGAGTAGTTTCCGAAGAGTTGTGGCCATTGCTACTGGCATCG
TGGTATCACGCTCGTCGTTCGGTATGGCTTCGTTCAACTCTGGTTCCCAGCGGTCAAGCCGGGTCACATG
ATCACCCATATTATGAAGAAATGCAGTCAGCTCCTTAGGGCCTCCGATCGTTGTCAGAAGTAAGTTGGCC
GCGGTGTTGTCGCTCATGGTAATGGCAGCACTACACAATTCTCTTACCGTCATGCCATCCGTAAGATGCT
TTTCCGTGACCGGCGAGTACTCAACCAAGTCGTTTTGTGAGTAGTGTATACGGCGACCAAGCTGCTCTTG
CCCGGCGTCTATACGGGACAACACCGCGCCACATAGCAGTACTTTGAAAGTGCTCATCATCGGGAATCGT
TCTTCGGGGCGGAAAGACTCAAGGATCTTGCCGCTATTGAGATCCAGTTCGATATAGCCCACTCTTGCAC
CCAGTTGATCTTCAGCATCTTTTACTTTCACCAGCGTTTCGGGGTGTGCAAAAACAGGCAAGCAAAATGC
CGCAAAGAAGGGAATGAGTGCGACACGAAAATGTTGGATGCTCATACTCGTCCTTTTTCAATATTATTGA
AGCATTTATCAGGGTTACTAGTACGTCTCTCAAGGATAAGTAAGTAATATTAAGGTACGGGAGGTATTGG
ACAGGCCGCAATAAAATATCTTTATTTTCATTACATCTGTGTGTTGGTTTTTTGTGTGAATCGATAGTAC
TAACATACGCTCTCCATCAAAACAAAACGAAACAAAACAAACTAGCAAAATAGGCTGTCCCCAGTGCAAG
TGCAGGTGCCAGAACATTTCTCTGGCCTAACTGGCCGGTACCTGAGCTCGCTAGCCTCGAGGATATCAAA
CAAGTTTGTACAAAAAAGCAGGCTT
Features (pLannotate 1.2.2; 20 found; start..end, strand, type, name):
      4..43      +  protein_bind   5X UAS (fragment): five tandem copies of the "ScaI site" 17-mer CGGAGTACTGTCCTCCG, an upstream activating sequence (UAS) that efficiently binds yeast Gal4 (Webster et al., 1988; Pfeiffer et al., 2010) GAL4
     45..66      -  misc_feature   MCS (fragment): pUC18/19 multiple cloning site
     65..102     +  protein_bind   5X UAS (fragment): five tandem copies of the "ScaI site" 17-mer CGGAGTACTGTCCTCCG, an upstream activating sequence (UAS) that efficiently binds yeast Gal4 (Webster et al., 1988; Pfeiffer et al., 2010) GAL4
    104..128     -  protein_bind   attB2: mutant version of attB; recombination site for the Gateway® BP reaction BP Clonase™
    180..210     +  promoter       lac UV5 promoter: E. coli lac promoter with an "up" mutation
    234..263     +  promoter       cat promoter (fragment): promoter of the E. coli cat gene encoding chloramphenicol acetyltransferase
    264..923     +  CDS            CmR: chloramphenicol acetyltransferase; cat; confers resistance to chloramphenicol
   1102..1260    +  CDS            ccdA (fragment): CCDA_ECO57 - Also known as H, letA. Experimental evidence at protein level: Swiss-Prot protein existence level 1. Antitoxin component of a type II toxin-antitoxin (TA) system which inhibits the post-segregational killing (PSK) of plasmid-free cells, also referred to as a plasmid addiction system. Binds to and blocks the activity of CcdB; will also remove bound CcdB protein from the CcdB-GyrA complex by forming a CcdA-CcdB complex, a process termed rejuvenation. Functions as a transcriptional corepressor for the ccdAB operon, repression also requires CcdB (By similarity). From Escherichia coli
   1265..1567    +  CDS            ccdB: CCDB_ECOLI - Also known as G, letB, letD. Experimental evidence at protein level: Swiss-Prot protein existence level 1. Toxic component of a type II toxin-antitoxin (TA) system, functioning in plasmid maintainence. Responsible for the post- segregational killing (PSK) of plasmid-free cells, also referred to as a plasmid addiction system. Half-life of over 2 hours. Cell killing by CcdB is accompanied by filamentation, defects in chromosome and plasmid segregation, defects in cell division, formation of anucleate cells, decreased DNA synthesis and plasmid loss. Interferes with the activity of DN
   1670..1802    +  intron         chimeric intron: chimera between introns from human β-globin and immunoglobulin heavy chain genes
   1813..1998    +  CDS            BFPsol (fragment): BFPsol is a fluorescent protein published in 2006, derived from Aequorea victoria.
   2041..2162    -  polyA_signal   SV40 poly(A) signal: SV40 polyadenylation signal
   2185..2253    -  CDS            large T antigen (fragment): large T antigen from SV40 (simian virus 40)
   2270..2476    +  CDS            tetA (fragment): TCR3_ECOLX - Experimental evidence at protein level: Swiss-Prot protein existence level 1. Resistance to tetracycline by an active tetracycline efflux. This is an energy-dependent process that decreases the accumulation of the antibiotic in whole cells. This protein functions as a metal- tetracycline/H(+) antiporter. From Escherichia coli. This protein is used as a marker in many commonly used cloning vectors, such as pBR322 and pACYC184.
   2597..3185    -  rep_origin     ori: high-copy-number ColE1/pMB1/pBR322/pUC origin of replication
   3385..4245    -  CDS            AmpR: β-lactamase confers resistance to ampicillin, carbenicillin, and related antibiotics
   4246..4287    -  promoter       AmpR promoter (fragment): bla
   4350..4398    +  polyA_signal   poly(A) signal: synthetic polyadenylation signal
   4412..4503    +  misc_feature   pause site: RNA polymerase II transcriptional pause signal from the human α2 globin gene
   4550..4574    +  protein_bind   attB1: mutant version of attB; recombination site for the Gateway® BP reaction BP Clonase™
