[The description below was written by a language model from this plasmid's Addgene catalogue record and pLannotate feature annotations shown in this document.]
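Description:
pSTAP-seq_human-4xUAS is a 4,575-bp screening vector for STAP-seq in human cells. It is designed to measure how core promoter (CP) candidates respond to a transcriptional cofactor that is tethered nearby as a GAL4 DNA-binding-domain fusion. The exact backbone is not recorded, though it is attributed to Promega. The plasmid replicates in E. coli from a high-copy ColE1/pUC-type origin and carries an ampicillin resistance gene. Because it also contains an intact chloramphenicol resistance/ccdB cassette, it is selected on both antibiotics and must be propagated in a ccdB-tolerant strain.

The recorded insert is a 181-bp array of four yeast GAL4 upstream activating sequences. It is annotated as two UAS fragments separated by a short polylinker remnant and flanked by attB1 and attB2 sites. A synthetic poly(A) signal and an RNA polymerase II pause site lie upstream of the array, elements generally used to block read-through transcription from the backbone. Immediately downstream sits the CmR–ccdB cassette (lac UV5 and cat promoter fragments, CmR, a partial ccdA, and ccdB). Its position and counter-selectable nature suggest it is a stuffer to be replaced by the CP candidate library, although the record does not describe the cloning step. This is followed by a chimeric β-globin/immunoglobulin intron, a short fragment of an Aequorea-derived fluorescent protein coding sequence, and an SV40 poly(A) signal, which together form the reporter transcript. Short large T antigen and tetracycline-resistance fragments appear to be backbone remnants.

In use, transcripts initiating from each candidate are quantified by their abundance as a readout of cofactor responsiveness. The depositor and sequencing-verified records have the same length and feature order and differ only in the numbering start point.
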