Addgene plasmid #125150: pSTAP-seq_human-4xUAS
Purpose: Vector to measure the activity of CP candidates in response to a tethered (4xUAS) GAL4-DBD-COF by determining the abundance of transcripts originating from each candidate in human cells
Depositing lab: Alexander Stark. Depositing organization: Research Institute of Molecular Pathology (IMP). Publication: Transcriptional cofactors display specificity for distinct types of core promoters. Haberle V, Arnold CD, Pagani M, Rath M, Schernhuber K, Stark A. Nature. 2019 Jun;570(7759):122-126. doi: 10.1038/s41586-019-1210-7. Epub 2019 May 15. PubMed 31092928.
Backbone
  Vector backbone: Unknown
  Backbone manufacturer: Promega
  Backbone size w/o insert (bp): 2500
  Vector type: STAP-seq screening vector
Growth in bacteria
  Bacterial resistance: Chloramphenicol and Ampicillin, 25 & 100 μg/mL
  Growth temperature: 37°C
  Growth strain: ccdB Survival
  Copy number: High Copy
Gene/Insert
  Gene/Insert name: 4 x upstream activating sequence (UAS)
  Species: S. cerevisiae (budding yeast)
  Insert size (bp): 181
  Cloning method: Restriction Enzyme; 5′ cloning site Unknown (unknown if destroyed)
Terms and licenses: Academic/Nonprofit Terms; Industry Terms: Not Available to Industry
How to cite: pSTAP-seq_human-4xUAS was a gift from Alexander Stark (Addgene plasmid # 125150 ; http://n2t.net/addgene:125150 ; RRID:Addgene_125150)
